Addgene plasmid #120675: Smp_145920-Cd4-bio-His
Purpose: Expression of recombinant S. mansoni protein
Depositing lab: Gavin Wright. Depositing organization: Wellcome Sanger Institute. Publication: A library of cell-surface and secreted proteins from Schistosoma mansoni identifies early serological markers of infection. Cécile Crosnier, Anna V. Protasio, Gabriel Rinaldi, Shona Wilson, Matthew Berriman, Gavin J. Wright. bioRXiv 10.1101/593616.
Backbone
  Vector backbone: pTT3
  Backbone manufacturer: Yves Durocher, NRC
  Backbone size w/o insert (bp): 6686
  Vector type: Mammalian Expression
Growth in bacteria
  Bacterial resistance: Ampicillin, 100 μg/mL
  Growth temperature: 37°C
  Growth strain: DH5alpha
  Copy number: High Copy
Gene/Insert
  Gene/Insert name: Smp_145920
  Species: Schistosoma mansoni
  Insert size (bp): 934
  Entrez Gene: Smp_145920 (a.k.a. Smp_145920)
  Promoter: CMV
  Tag / fusion protein: ratCd4(d3+4)-bio-6His (C terminal on backbone)
  Cloning method: Restriction Enzyme; 5′ cloning site NotI (not destroyed); 3′ cloning site AscI (not destroyed)
Terms and licenses: Academic/Nonprofit Terms; Industry Terms: Not Available to Industry
How to cite: Smp_145920-Cd4-bio-His was a gift from Gavin Wright (Addgene plasmid # 120675 ; http://n2t.net/addgene:120675 ; RRID:Addgene_120675)
