[The description below was written by a language model from this plasmid's Addgene catalogue record and pLannotate feature annotations shown in this document.]
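Description:
Smp_145920-Cd4-bio-His is a mammalian expression plasmid built on the pTT3 backbone for producing a recombinant, secreted form of the Schistosoma mansoni protein Smp_145920. In bacteria it is maintained as a high-copy plasmid through a ColE1/pUC-type origin and selected with ampicillin via the β-lactamase gene. The backbone also carries an Epstein-Barr virus oriP fragment, which supports episomal retention in cells that supply EBNA1, a feature typical of vectors designed for high-yield transient expression. Short lac, tet and bla fragments annotated near the end of the sequence appear to be backbone remnants rather than functional parts of the payload.

Expression is driven by the CMV immediate early enhancer and promoter. These are followed by adenovirus-derived leader and splice elements and a chimeric intron fragment, which generally improve transcript processing and yield. The adenoviral "PTP" hit on the reverse strand most likely reflects this leader region rather than an intended coding sequence. The open reading frame begins with a fragment annotated as a mouse immunoglobulin heavy chain signal sequence, which would direct the product into the secretory pathway. The 934 bp Smp_145920 insert, cloned between retained NotI and AscI sites, lies in the unannotated stretch downstream of it. It is fused at its C terminus to rat Cd4 domains 3 and 4, a "bio" tag and a six-histidine tag, and the transcript ends at a rabbit β-globin polyadenylation signal. The bio tag is presumably a biotinylation acceptor peptide, although neither it nor the His tag is annotated separately in the feature table. Such tags serve for detection, oriented capture and purification. The plasmid belongs to a library of S. mansoni cell-surface and secreted proteins used to look for early serological markers of infection.
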