Features (pLannotate 1.2.2; 18 found; start..end, strand, type, name):
      7..386     +  enhancer       CMV enhancer: human cytomegalovirus immediate early enhancer
    388..587     +  promoter       CMV promoter: human cytomegalovirus (CMV) immediate early promoter
    655..693     +  misc_feature   Ad SA (fragment): adenovirus major late transcript splice acceptor (Friedrich and Soriano, 1991)
    726..935     -  CDS            PTP (fragment): TERM_ADE02 - Experimental evidence at protein level: Swiss-Prot protein existence level 1. Protein covalently bound to the viral DNA that acts as a primer for viral genomic replication by DNA strand displacement. Assembles on the viral origin of replication in an initiation complex with viral polymerase, DBP, host NFIA and host POU2F1/OCT1. During initiation, the polymerase covalently couples the first dCTP with Ser- 580 of pTP. The terminal protein stimulates the template activity over 20 fold compared to protein-free templates. Neo-synthesized viral genomes are linked to two preterminal prot
    966..1055    +  intron         chimeric intron (fragment): chimera between introns from adenovirus and immunoglobulin heavy chain genes
   1074..1120    +  CDS            IgH signal sequence (fragment): signal sequence from the mouse immunoglobulin heavy chain variable region
   2127..2693    +  CDS            Cd4 (fragment): CD4_RAT - Experimental evidence at protein level: Swiss-Prot protein existence level 1. Integral membrane glycoprotein that plays an essential role in the immune response and serves multiple functions in responses against both external and internal offenses. In T-cells, functions primarily as a coreceptor for MHC class II molecule:peptide complex. The antigens presented by class II peptides are derived from extracellular proteins while class I peptides are derived from cytosolic proteins. Interacts simultaneously with the T-cell receptor (TCR) and the MHC class II presented by antigen presenti
   2853..2908    +  polyA_signal   β-globin poly(A) signal: rabbit β-globin polyadenylation signal (Gil and Proudfoot, 1987)
   3422..5103    -  rep_origin     oriP (fragment): Epstein-Barr virus oriP replication origin (Yates et al., 2000)
   5230..5334    +  promoter       AmpR promoter: bla
   5335..6195    +  CDS            AmpR: β-lactamase; bla; confers resistance to ampicillin, carbenicillin, and related antibiotics
   6366..6954    +  rep_origin     ori: high-copy-number ColE1/pMB1/pBR322/pUC origin of replication
   7137..7229    +  CDS            lacI (fragment): lac repressor; lacI; The lac repressor binds to the lac operator to inhibit transcription in E. coli. This inhibition can be relieved by adding lactose or isopropyl-β-D-thiogalactopyranoside (IPTG).
   7242..7263    +  protein_bind   CAP binding site: CAP binding activates transcription in the presence of cAMP. E. coli catabolite activator protein
   7278..7308    +  promoter       lac promoter: promoter for the E. coli lac operon
   7316..7332    +  protein_bind   lac operator: The lac repressor binds to the lac operator to inhibit transcription in E. coli. This inhibition can be relieved by adding lactose or isopropyl-β-D-thiogalactopyranoside (IPTG). lac repressor encoded by lacI
   7402..7418    +  promoter       tet promoter (fragment): E. coli promoter for tetracycline efflux protein gene
   7428..7453    -  CDS            bla(M) (fragment): β-lactamase lacking the signal sequence; bla(M); allows cytosolic expression of β-lactamase
>Addgene plasmid #120675 | Smp_145920-Cd4-bio-His | addgene full sequence | sequence record 234760 | Addgene NGS Result
CATGTTGACATTGATTATTGACTAGTTATTAATAGTAATCAATTACGGGGTCATTAGTTCATAGCCCATA
TATGGAGTTCCGCGTTACATAACTTACGGTAAATGGCCCGCCTGGCTGACCGCCCAACGACCCCCGCCCA
TTGACGTCAATAATGACGTATGTTCCCATAGTAACGCCAATAGGGACTTTCCATTGACGTCAATGGGTGG
AGTATTTACGGTAAACTGCCCACTTGGCAGTACATCAAGTGTATCATATGCCAAGTCCGCCCCCTATTGA
CGTCAATGACGGTAAATGGCCCGCCTGGCATTATGCCCAGTACATGACCTTACGGGACTTTCCTACTTGG
CAGTACATCTACGTATTAGTCATCGCTATTACCATGGTGATGCGGTTTTGGCAGTACACCAATGGGCGTG
GATAGCGGTTTGACTCACGGGGATTTCCAAGTCTCCACCCCATTGACGTCAATGGGAGTTTGTTTTGGCA
CCAAAATCAACGGGACTTTCCAAAATGTCGTAATAACCCCGCCCCGTTGACGCAAATGGGCGGTAGGCGT
GTACGGTGGGAGGTCTATATAAGCAGAGCTCGTTTAGTGAACCGTCAGATCCTCACTCTCTTCCGCATCG
CTGTCTGCGAGGGCCAGCTGTTGGGCTCGCGGTTGAGGACAAACTCTTCGCGGTCTTTCCAGTACTCTTG
GATCGGAAACCCGTCGGCCTCCGAACGGTACTCCGCCACCGAGGGACCTGAGCGAGTCCGCATCGACCGG
ATCGGAAAACCTCTCGAGAAAGGCGTCTAACCAGTCACAGTCGCAAGGTAGGCTGAGCACCGTGGCGGGC
GGCAGCGGGTGGCGGTCGGGGTTGTTTCTGGCGGAGGTGCTGCTGATGATGTAATTAAAGTAGGCGGTCT
TGAGACGGCGGATGGTCGAGGTGAGGTGTGGCAGGCTTGAGATCCAGCTGTTGGGGTGAGTACTCCCTCT
CAAAAGCGGGCATTACTTCTGCGCTAAGATTGTCAGTTTCCAAAAACGAGGAGGATTTGATATTCACCTG
GCCCGATCTGGCCATACACTTGAGTGACAATGACATCCACTTTGCCTTTCTCTCCACAGGTGTCCACTCC
CAGGTCCAAGTTTGCCACCATGGAGTTTCAGACCCAGGTACTCATGTCCCTGCTGCTCTGCATGTCTGGT
GCGGCCGCCTATCACATCCTGATCGGCGTGTACACCGTGAACGAGCCCGACGTGAACTGCATCAGCAACA
AGCCCCAGCAGATCGTGTTCATCGGCGGCTACCCCCGCAGCGGCACCACCCTGATGAGAGTGCTGCTGGA
CGTGCACCCCATGATCAGATGCGGCCCTGAGACAAGAGTGATCCCCAAGATCCTGAACCTGCGGGGCCAG
TGGTCCAAGGGCAAAGAGAGCGAGCGGCTGAAGGCCGCTGGCCTGTACCCTGTGGCCGTGGATAGCGCCG
TGCGGAGCTTCATCAGCAGCCTGATCAAGAACGCCGGCGAGAACGCCCCCGTGCTGTGCAACAAGGACCC
CCTGAGCTTCATCCACCTGGAATACCTGGCCGAGATCTTCCCCGAGGCCAAGTTCGTGCACATGGTCCGA
GATGGCAGAGCCGTGATCAACAGCCTGGTCAAGCGGAAGGTGTCCATCAAGGGCGAGCCCAAGCTGATCG
ACGAGCGGTTCTTCGCCTGGGAGAACAGAGTGGGCCAGATGCTGAAGTCCTGTGCCGCCGTGGGCCCCAA
GCGGTGCACCACCATTAAGTACGAGAGCCTGGTGCTGCGGCCCAGCGAGTTCCTGCACGAGCTGTTCGAG
TTTCTGGAAATCCCCTGGGACCCCATCGTGCTGCACCACCAGACCGTGATCAGCGACACCAGCCTGAACA
AGCTGGAACCCAGCACCAGCCAGGTGGTGCACCCTATCCACCTGGCCAGCCTGACCAGCTGGGCCAGCAA
TGGCAGCGTGCTGCCCGAGAGCTTCATCTCCAGCATCCACCGCGAGAGCGACGTGCTGAAAACCCTGGGC
TACGCCGACCTGGGCGTGCCCCCTGATTACGGCACCCCCGAGAACCAGGTGGTCAACATGACCAGCCACC
TGATCAACGACCCCCAGTTCCGGCGGATCTTTGGCGCGCCGTCGACCTCCATCACGGCCTATAAGAGTGA
GGGGGAGTCAGCGGAGTTCTCCTTCCCACTCAACCTTGGAGAGGAAAGCCTGCAGGGAGAGTTGAGATGG
AAGGCAGAGAAGGCTCCTTCTTCCCAGTCCTGGATCACCTTCTCCCTAAAGAACCAAAAGGTGTCTGTGC
AGAAGTCTACTAGCAACCCCAAGTTCCAGCTGTCCGAAACGCTCCCACTCACCCTTCAGATACCCCAGGT
CTCCCTTCAGTTTGCTGGTTCTGGCAACCTGACCCTGACTCTGGACAGAGGGATACTGTATCAGGAAGTG
AACCTGGTGGTGATGAAAGTGACTCAGCCCGACAGCAACACTTTGACCTGTGAGGTGATGGGACCCACCT
CACCCAAGATGAGACTGATCTTGAAGCAGGAGAATCAGGAGGCCAGGGTCTCCAGGCAGGAGAAAGTGAT
TCAAGTGCAGGCCCCTGAAGCAGGGGTGTGGCAATGTCTACTGAGTGAAGGTGAAGAGGTCAAGATGGAC
TCCAAGATCCAGGTTTTATCCAAAGGGTTGAATTCCGGCAGCCTGCACCACATCCTGGACGCCCAGAAGA
TGCTGTGGAACCACAGGGACAGGAACCTGCCTCCTCTGGCCCCTCTGGGCCCCCACCACCATCACCACCA
TTGAGTCTAGACACGTGATTAATTAAGGATCCCCCGACCTCGACCTCTGGCTAATAAAGGAAATTTATTT
TCATTGCAATAGTGTGTTGGAATTTTTTGTGTCTCTCACTCGGAAGGACATATGGGAGGGCAAATCATTT
GGTCGAGATCCCTCGGAGATCTCTAGCTAGAGGATCGATCCCCGCCCCGGACGAACTAAACCTGACTACG
ACATCTCTGCCCCTTCTTCGCGGGGCAGTGCATGTAATCCCTTCAGTTGGTTGGTACAACTTGCCAACTG
GGCCCTGTTCCACATGTGACACGGGGGGGGACCAAACACAAAGGGGTTCTCTGACTGTAGTTGACATCCT
TATAAATGGATGTGCACATTTGCCAACACTGAGTGGCTTTCATCCTGGAGCAGACTTTGCAGTCTGTGGA
CTGCAACACAACATTGCCTTTATGTGTAACTCTTGGCTGAAGCTCTTACACCAATGCTGGGGGACATGTA
CCTCCCAGGGGCCCAGGAAGACTACGGGAGGCTACACCAACGTCAATCAGAGGGGCCTGTGTAGCTACCG
ATAAGCGGACCCTCAAGAGGGCATTAGCAATAGTGTTTATAAGGCCCCCTTGTTAACCCTAAACGGGTAG
CATATGCTTCCCGGGTAGTAGTATATACTATCCAGACTAACCCTAATTCAATAGCATATGTTACCCAACG
GGAAGCATATGCTATCGAATTAGGGTTAGTAAAAGGGTCCTAAGGAACAGCGATATCTCCCACCCCATGA
GCTGTCACGGTTTTATTTACATGGGGTCAGGATTCCACGAGGGTAGTGAACCATTTTAGTCACAAGGGCA
GTGGCTGAAGATCAAGGAGCGGGCAGTGAACTCTCCTGAATCTTCGCCTGCTTCTTCATTCTCCTTCGTT
TAGCTAATAGAATAACTGCTGAGTTGTGAACAGTAAGGTGTATGTGAGGTGCTCGAAAACAAGGTTTCAG
GTGACGCCCCCAGAATAAAATTTGGACGGGGGGTTCAGTGGTGGCATTGTGCTATGACACCAATATAACC
CTCACAAACCCCTTGGGCAATAAATACTAGTGTAGGAATGAAACATTCTGAATATCTTTAACAATAGAAA
TCCATGGGGTGGGGACAAGCCGTAAAGACTGGATGTCCATCTCACACGAATTTATGGCTATGGGCAACAC
ATAATCCTAGTGCAATATGATACTGGGGTTATTAAGATGTGTCCCAGGCAGGGACCAAGACAGGTGAACC
ATGTTGTTACACTCTATTTGTAACAAGGGGAAAGAGAGTGGACGCCGACAGCAGCGGACTCCACTGGTTG
TCTCTAACACCCCCGAAAATTAAACGGGGCTCCACGCCAATGGGGCCCATAAACAAAGACAAGTGGCCAC
TCTTTTTTTTGAAATTGTGGAGTGGGGGCACGCGTCAGCCCCCACACGCCGCCCTGCGGTTTTGGACTGT
AAAATAAGGGTGTAATAACTTGGCTGATTGTAACCCCGCTAACCACTGCGGTCAAACCACTTGCCCACAA
AACCACTAATGGCACCCCGGGGAATACCTGCATAAGTAGGTGGGCGGGCCAAGATAGGGGCGCGATTGCT
GCGATCTGGAGGACAAATTACACACACTTGCGCCTGAGCGCCAAGCACAGGGTTGTTGGTCCTCATATTC
ACGAGGTCGCTGAGAGCACGGTGGGCTAATGTTGCCATGGGTAGCATATACTACCCAAATATCTGGATAG
CATATGCTATCCTAATCTATATCTGGGTAGCATAGGCTATCCTAATCTATATCTGGGTAGCATATGCTAT
CCTAATCTATATCTGGGTAGTATATGCTATCCTAATTTATATCTGGGTAGCATAGGCTATCCTAATCTAT
ATCTGGGTAGCATATGCTATCCTAATCTATATCTGGGTAGTATATGCTATCCTAATCTGTATCCGGGTAG
CATATGCTATCCTAATAGAGATTAGGGTAGTATATGCTATCCTAATTTATATCTGGGTAGCATATACTAC
CCAAATATCTGGATAGCATATGCTATCCTAATCTATATCTGGGTAGCATATGCTATCCTAATCTATATCT
GGGTAGCATAGGCTATCCTAATCTATATCTGGGTAGCATATGCTATCCTAATCTATATCTGGGTAGTATA
TGCTATCCTAATTTATATCTGGGTAGCATAGGCTATCCTAATCTATATCTGGGTAGCATATGCTATCCTA
ATCTATATCTGGGTAGTATATGCTATCCTAATCTGTATCCGGGTAGCATATGCTATCCTCATGATAAGCT
GTCAAACATGAGAATTTTCTTGAAGACGAAAGGGCCTCGTGATACGCCTATTTTTATAGGTTAATGTCAT
GATAATAATGGTTTCTTAGACGTCAGGTGGCACTTTTCGGGGAAATGTGCGCGGAACCCCTATTTGTTTA
TTTTTCTAAATACATTCAAATATGTATCCGCTCATGAGACAATAACCCTGATAAATGCTTCAATAATATT
GAAAAAGGAAGAGTATGAGTATTCAACATTTCCGTGTCGCCCTTATTCCCTTTTTTGCGGCATTTTGCCT
TCCTGTTTTTGCTCACCCAGAAACGCTGGTGAAAGTAAAAGATGCTGAAGATCAGTTGGGTGCACGAGTG
GGTTACATCGAACTGGATCTCAACAGCGGTAAGATCCTTGAGAGTTTTCGCCCCGAAGAACGTTTTCCAA
TGATGAGCACTTTTAAAGTTCTGCTATGTGGCGCGGTATTATCCCGTGTTGACGCCGGGCAAGAGCAACT
CGGTCGCCGCATACACTATTCTCAGAATGACTTGGTTGAGTACTCACCAGTCACAGAAAAGCATCTTACG
GATGGCATGACAGTAAGAGAATTATGCAGTGCTGCCATAACCATGAGTGATAACACTGCGGCCAACTTAC
TTCTGACAACGATCGGAGGACCGAAGGAGCTAACCGCTTTTTTGCACAACATGGGGGATCATGTAACTCG
CCTTGATCGTTGGGAACCGGAGCTGAATGAAGCCATACCAAACGACGAGCGTGACACCACGATGCCTGCA
GCAATGGCAACAACGTTGCGCAAACTATTAACTGGCGAACTACTTACTCTAGCTTCCCGGCAACAATTAA
TAGACTGGATGGAGGCGGATAAAGTTGCAGGACCACTTCTGCGCTCGGCCCTTCCGGCTGGCTGGTTTAT
TGCTGATAAATCTGGAGCCGGTGAGCGTGGGTCTCGCGGTATCATTGCAGCACTGGGGCCAGATGGTAAG
CCCTCCCGTATCGTAGTTATCTACACGACGGGGAGTCAGGCAACTATGGATGAACGAAATAGACAGATCG
CTGAGATAGGTGCCTCACTGATTAAGCATTGGTAACTGTCAGACCAAGTTTACTCATATATACTTTAGAT
TGATTTAAAACTTCATTTTTAATTTAAAAGGATCTAGGTGAAGATCCTTTTTGATAATCTCATGACCAAA
ATCCCTTAACGTGAGTTTTCGTTCCACTGAGCGTCAGACCCCGTAGAAAAGATCAAAGGATCTTCTTGAG
ATCCTTTTTTTCTGCGCGTAATCTGCTGCTTGCAAACAAAAAAACCACCGCTACCAGCGGTGGTTTGTTT
GCCGGATCAAGAGCTACCAACTCTTTTTCCGAAGGTAACTGGCTTCAGCAGAGCGCAGATACCAAATACT
GTTCTTCTAGTGTAGCCGTAGTTAGGCCACCACTTCAAGAACTCTGTAGCACCGCCTACATACCTCGCTC
TGCTAATCCTGTTACCAGTGGCTGCTGCCAGTGGCGATAAGTCGTGTCTTACCGGGTTGGACTCAAGACG
ATAGTTACCGGATAAGGCGCAGCGGTCGGGCTGAACGGGGGGTTCGTGCACACAGCCCAGCTTGGAGCGA
ACGACCTACACCGAACTGAGATACCTACAGCGTGAGCTATGAGAAAGCGCCACGCTTCCCGAAGGGAGAA
AGGCGGACAGGTATCCGGTAAGCGGCAGGGTCGGAACAGGAGAGCGCACGAGGGAGCTTCCAGGGGGAAA
CGCCTGGTATCTTTATAGTCCTGTCGGGTTTCGCCACCTCTGACTTGAGCGTCGATTTTTGTGATGCTCG
TCAGGGGGGCGGAGCCTATGGAAAAACGCCAGCAACGCGGCCTTTTTACGGTTCCTGGCCTTTTGCTGGC
CTTTTGCTCACATGTTCTTTCCTGCGTTATCCCCTGATTCTGTGGATAACCGTATTACCGCCTTTGAGTG
AGCTGATACCGCTCGCCGCAGCCGAACGACCGAGCGCAGCGAGTCAGTGAGCGAGGAAGCGGAAGAGCGC
CCAATACGCAAACCGCCTCTCCCCGCGCGTTGGCCGATTCATTAATGCAGCTGGCACGACAGGTTTCCCG
ACTGGAAAGCGGGCAGTGAGCGCAACGCAATTAATGTGAGTTAGCTCACTCATTAGGCACCCCAGGCTTT
ACACTTTATGCTTCCGGCTCGTATGTTGTGTGGAATTGTGAGCGGATAACAATTTCACACAGGAAACAGC
TATGACCATGATTACGCCAAGCTCTAGCTAGAGGTCGACCAATTCTCATGTTTGACAGCTTATCATCGCA
GATCCGGGCAACGTTGTTGCCATTGCTGCAGGCGCAGAACTGGTAGGTATGGAAGATCTATACATTGAAT
CAATATTGGCAATTAGCCATATTAGTCATTGGTTATATAGCATAAATCAATATTGGCTATTGGCCATTGC
ATACGTTGTATCTATATCATAATATGTACATTTATATTGGCTCATGTCCAATATGACCGC
